Addgene plasmid #130185: pRDAX-VALENTIA-004 Lyn-mVenus//BsaI
Purpose: EMMA Kit # 1000000119 extension
Depositing lab: Gary Lewin. Depositing organization: Max-Delbrueck-Centrum fuer Molekulare Medizin (MDC).
Backbone
  Vector backbone: custom built
  Vector type: Synthetic Biology
Growth in bacteria
  Bacterial resistance: Ampicillin, 100 μg/mL
  Growth temperature: 37°C
  Growth strain: DH5alpha
  Copy number: High Copy
Gene/Insert
  Gene/Insert name: Lyn-mVenus
  Species: M. musculus (mouse)
  Cloning method: Restriction Enzyme; 5′ cloning site unknown (unknown if destroyed); 3′ cloning site unknown (unknown if destroyed)
Terms and licenses: Academic/Nonprofit Terms; Industry Terms: Not Available to Industry
How to cite: pRDAX-VALENTIA-004 Lyn-mVenus//BsaI was a gift from Gary Lewin (Addgene plasmid # 130185 ; http://n2t.net/addgene:130185 ; RRID:Addgene_130185)
