[The description below was written by a language model from this plasmid's Addgene catalogue record and pLannotate feature annotations shown in this document.]
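Description:
pRDAX-VALENTIA-004 Lyn-mVenus//BsaI is a small (about 4.3 kb), custom-built synthetic biology plasmid deposited as an extension to the EMMA modular assembly kit for mammalian expression vectors. It is maintained in E. coli as a high-copy plasmid through a ColE1/pUC-type origin and selected with ampicillin. The β-lactamase gene is annotated as being driven by the cat promoter. The bacterial maintenance module is insulated by short transcription terminators (T3Te, T7Te and the bidirectional tonB terminator), a common design in modular cloning backbones that limits read-through between the propagation functions and the cargo.

The payload is a complete mammalian expression unit. A CMV immediate-early enhancer joined to the chicken β-actin promoter (a CAG-style arrangement) drives an mVenus coding sequence, followed by an SV40 polyadenylation signal. According to the catalogue entry, the insert is Lyn-mVenus of mouse origin. The feature table annotates only the mVenus portion, but there is a short unannotated stretch between the promoter and mVenus where a Lyn-derived sequence would be expected to lie. Lyn N-terminal motifs are generally used as acylation signals that anchor a fused protein to the plasma membrane, so the product is presumably a membrane-targeted monomeric yellow fluorescent reporter, although the record does not say this. The "//BsaI" in the name suggests a BsaI Type IIS site or sites for Golden Gate-style insertion of further parts, possibly within the roughly 800 bp unannotated region downstream of the poly(A) signal. The record gives neither the position of these sites nor the cloning sites used, and it does not describe an intended application beyond extending the kit.
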