Features (pLannotate 1.2.2; 10 found; start..end, strand, type, name):
    158..537     +  enhancer       CMV enhancer: human cytomegalovirus immediate early enhancer
    539..814     +  promoter       chicken β-actin promoter: No description available
    894..1607    +  CDS            mVenus: mVenus is a basic (constitutively fluorescent) yellow fluorescent protein published in 2006, derived from Aequorea victoria. It is reported to be a rapidly-maturing monomer with moderate acid sensitivity.
   1731..1852    +  polyA_signal   SV40 poly(A) signal: SV40 polyadenylation signal
   2653..2682    +  terminator     T3Te terminator: phage T3 early transcription terminator
   2704..3291    +  rep_origin     ori: high-copy-number ColE1/pMB1/pBR322/pUC origin of replication
   3303..3330    -  terminator     T7Te terminator: phage T7 early transcription terminator
   3354..4214    -  CDS            AmpR: β-lactamase; bla; confers resistance to ampicillin, carbenicillin, and related antibiotics
   4215..4317    -  promoter       cat promoter: promoter of the E. coli cat gene encoding chloramphenicol acetyltransferase
   4318..2       -  terminator     tonB terminator (across the origin): bidirectional E. coli tonB-P14 transcription terminator
>Addgene plasmid #130185 | pRDAX-VALENTIA-004 Lyn-mVenus//BsaI | addgene full sequence | sequence record 272490 | Addgene NGS Result
CTTTCTGCTATGGAGGTCAGGTATGATTTAAAGGTCTCATAGGTCTTGTATTCAGTCTCGCACTTTAGAC
ATGGTCTTCTGCTGCCCGTGGTCCTCTATTCGTCGGATGTTCTGTCGATTCTTCCTGTCTATCTGGACTG
GATCTGATATCATCGTCGACATTGATTATTGACTAGTTATTAATAGTAATCAATTACGGGGTCATTAGTT
CATAGCCCATATATGGAGTTCCGCGTTACATAACTTACGGTAAATGGCCCGCCTGGCTGACCGCCCAACG
ACCCCCGCCCATTGACGTCAATAATGACGTATGTTCCCATAGTAACGCCAATAGGGACTTTCCATTGACG
TCAATGGGTGGAGTATTTACGGTAAACTGCCCACTTGGCAGTACATCAAGTGTATCATATGCCAAGTACG
CCCCCTATTGACGTCAATGACGGTAAATGGCCCGCCTGGCATTATGCCCAGTACATGACCTTATGGGACT
TTCCTACTTGGCAGTACATCTACGTATTAGTCATCGCTATTACCATGGTCGAGGTGAGCCCCACGTTCTG
CTTCACTCTCCCCATCTCCCCCCCCTCCCCACCCCCAATTTTGTATTTATTTATTTTTTAATTATTTTGT
GCAGCGATGGGGGCGGGGGGGGGGGGGGCGCGCGCCAGGCGGGGCGGGGCGGGGCGRGGGGCGGGGCGGG
GCGAGGCGGAGAGGTGCGGCGGCAGCCAATCAGAGCGGCGCGCTCCGAAAGTTTCCTTTTATGGCGAGGC
GGCGGCGGCGGCGGCCCTATAAAAAGCGAAGCGCGCGGCGGGCGGGAGTCGCTGCGTTGGGACGCCACCA
TGGGCTGCATCAAGAGCAAGAGGAAAGACGTGGAAAACGTCGAGGGCGGCAGCGTGTCAAAGGGAGAAGA
GTTGTTTACCGGTGTTGTTCCCATACTGGTGGAACTGGATGGTGACGTCAATGGACACAAGTTTAGCGTT
TCTGGCGAAGGAGAAGGCGATGCTACCTATGGCAAACTGACCCTCAAACTGATCTGTACGACTGGAAAGT
TGCCTGTACCTTGGCCAACACTGGTCACAACCTTGGGCTATGGGCTGCAATGCTTTGCCCGTTATCCTGA
TCACATGAAGCAACATGACTTCTTTAAGTCTGCTATGCCAGAGGGATATGTGCAGGAACGGACTATCTTC
TTCAAGGACGACGGCAACTACAAGACGAGAGCTGAGGTGAAATTTGAGGGTGACACACTGGTGAATCGCA
TAGAGCTGAAAGGCATCGACTTCAAAGAAGATGGGAATATTCTCGGGCATAAACTCGAGTACAACTACAA
TTCCCACAACGTGTACATCACTGCCGATAAGCAGAAGAATGGGATTAAGGCGAACTTCAAGATCCGACAC
AACATCGAGGATGGTGGGGTCCAGCTTGCCGACCATTATCAGCAGAACACACCCATTGGGGATGGACCAG
TCCTGTTGCCGGATAACCACTACCTCAGTTACCAGAGCAAACTGTCCAAAGATCCCAATGAGAAGAGGGA
CCATATGGTACTGCTCGAATTCGTGACTGCAGCAGGCATTACCCTTGGGATGGATGAACTTTATAAGTCA
GGCTCTGATTAAGGCGCCAGGTACATCTCCAATACGGCGTCTTGCATAGAGAACACGATTAGCACACCGG
TTACCCACGTGATGCCCGAACGGACCCATGTCATGCCAGAGCGCACTGGTAACTTGTTTATTGCAGCTTA
TAATGGTTACAAATAAAGCAATAGCATCACAAATTTCACAAATAAAGCATTTTTTTCACTGCATTCTAGT
TGTGGTTTGTCCAAACTCATCAATGTATCTTATCATGTCTGTCGTCGAATTCGAGTTGGCGCGCCTGTCA
TTCTAAATCTCTCTTTCAGCCTAAAGCTTTTTCCCCGTATCCCCCCAGGTGTCTGCAGGCTCAAAGAGCA
GCGAGAAGCGTTCAGAGGAAAGCGATCCCGTGCCACCTTCCCCGTGCCCGGGCTGTCCCCGCACGCTGCC
GGCTCGGGGATGCGGGGGGAGCGCCGGACCGGAGCGGAGCCCCGGGCGGCTCGCTGCTGCCCCCTAGCGG
GGGAGGGACGTAATTACATCCCTGGGGGCTTTGGGAGGGGGCTGTCCCCGTGAGCTCCCAGGCGCGCCTG
TCATTCTAAATCTCTCTTTCAGCCTAAAGCTTTTTCCCCGTATCCCCCCAGGTGTCTGCAGGCTCAAAGA
GCAGCGAGAAGCGTTCAGAGGAAAGCGATCCCGTGCCACCTTCCCCGTGCCCGGGCTGTCCCCGCACGCT
GCCGGCTCGGGGATGCGGGGGGAGCGCCGGACCGGAGCGGAGCCCCGGGCGGCTCGCTGCTGCCCCCTAG
CGGGGGAGGGACGTAATTACATCCCTGGGGGCTTTGGGGGGGGGCTGTCCCCGTGAGCTCCCAGGCGCGC
CAACTCGGTACCTCACCCGATTCTCATCATGGAGACACATCAGGACATCTCCAATACCGCCATGGAAACG
CACCAAGATGCGACTGCTCTTCTGCCAGTGACGGCATTCGTCTGCAAGATTAACGGCATACAGAAAGAAA
CGATGAGACCCATTCAGGACGAGCCTCAGACTCCAGCGTAACTGGACTGCAATCAACTCACTGGCTCACC
TTCACGGGTGGGCCTTTCTTCGGTAGAAAATCAAAGGATCTTCTTGAGATCCTTTTTTTCTGCGCGTAAT
CTGCTGCTTGCAAACAAAAAAACCACCGCTACCAGCGGTGGTTTGTTTGCCGGATCAAGAGCTACCAACT
CTTTTTCCGAGGTAACTGGCTTCAGCAGAGCGCAGATACCAAATACTGTTCTTCTAGTGTAGCCGTAGTT
AGGCCACCACTTCAAGAACTCTGTAGCACCGCCTACATACCTCGCTCTGCTAATCCTGTTACCAGTGGCT
GCTGCCAGTGGCGATAAGTCGTGTCTTACCGGGTTGGACTCAAGACGATAGTTACCGGATAAGGCGCAGC
GGTCGGGCTGAACGGGGGGTTCGTGCACACAGCCCAGCTTGGAGCGAACGACCTACACCGAACTGAGATA
CCTACAGCGTGAGCTATGAGAAAGCGCCACGCTTCCCGAAGGGAGAAAGGCGGACAGGTATCCGGTAAGC
GGCAGGGTCGGAACAGGAGAGCGCACGAGGGAGCTTCCAGGGGGAAACGCCTGGTATCTTTATAGTCCTG
TCGGGTTTCGCCACCTCTGACTTGAGCATCGATTTTTGTGATGCTCGTCAGGGGGGCGGAGCCTATGGAA
AAACGCCAGCAACGCAGAAAGGCCCACCCGAAGGTGAGCCAGGTGATTACATTTGGGCCCTCATTACCAA
TGCTTAATCAGTGAGGCACCTATCTCAGCGATCTGTCTATTTCGTTCATCCATAGTTGCCTGACTCCCCG
TCGTGTAGATAACTACGATGCGGGAGGGCTTACCATCTGGCCCCAGTGCTGCAATGATACCGCGAGAACC
ACGCTCACCGGCTCCAGATTTATCAGCAATAAACCAGCCAGCCGGGAGGGCCGAGCGCAGAAGTGATCCT
GCAACTTTATCCGCCTCCATCCAGTCTATTAATTGTTGCCGGGAAGCTAGAGTAAGTAGTTCGCCAGTTA
ATAGTTTGCGCAACGTTGTTGCCATTGCTACAGGCATCGTGGTGTCACGCTCGTCGTTTGGTATGGCTTC
ATTCAGCTCCGGTTCCCAACGATCAAGGCGAGTTACATGATCCCCCATGTTGTGCAAAAAAGCGGTTAGC
TCCTTCGGTCCTCCGATCGTTGCCAGAAGTAAGTTGGCCGCAGTGTTATCACTCATGGTTATGGCAGCAC
TGCATAATTCTCTTACTGTCATGCCATCCGTGAGATGCTTTTCTGTGACTGGTGAGTACTCAACCAAGTC
ATTCTGAGAATAGTGTATGCGGCGACCGAGTTGCTCTTGCCCGGCGTCAATACGGGATAATACCGCGCCA
CATAGCAGAACTTTAAAAGTGCTCATCATTGGAAAACGTTCTTCGGGGCGTAAACTCTCAAGGATCTTAC
CGCTGTTGAGATCCAGTTCGATGTAACCCACTCGTGCACCCAACTGATCTTCAGCATCTTTTACTTTCAC
CAGCGTTTCTGGGTGAGCAAAAACAGGAAGGCAAAATGCCGCAAAAAAGGGAATAAGGGCGACACGGAAA
TGTTGAATACTCATTTTAGCTTCCTTAGCTCCTGAAAATCTCGATAACTCAAAAAATACGCCCGGTAGTG
ATCTTATTTCATTATGGTGAAAGTTGGAACCTCTTACGTGCCGATCAAGTCAAAAGCCTCCGGTCGGAGG
CTTTTGA
